Addgene plasmid #13477: pWay21-MKP-1L17A
Depositing lab: Anton Bennett. Depositing organization: Yale University. Publication: The noncatalytic amino terminus of mitogen-activated protein kinase phosphatase 1 directs nuclear targeting and serum response element transcriptional regulation. Wu JJ, Zhang L, Bennett AM. Mol Cell Biol. 2005 Jun . 25(11):4792-803. 10.1128/MCB.25.11.4792-4803.2005 PubMed 15899879.
Backbone
  Vector backbone: pWay21 EGFP
  Backbone size w/o insert (bp): 5800
  Vector type: Mammalian Expression
Growth in bacteria
  Bacterial resistance: Ampicillin, 100 μg/mL
  Growth temperature: 37°C
  Growth strain: DH5alpha
  Copy number: Unknown
Gene/Insert
  Gene/Insert name: MKP-1L17A (alt names: MKP-1FL L17A; MKP-1)
  Species: M. musculus (mouse)
  Insert size (bp): 1130
  Mutation: Changed Leucine 17 to Alanine
  GenBank ID: NM_013642
  Entrez Gene: Dusp1 (a.k.a. 3CH134, MKP1, Ptpn16, erp, mkp-1)
  Tag / fusion protein: EGFP (N terminal on backbone)
  Cloning method: Restriction Enzyme; 5′ cloning site Sma I (not destroyed); 3′ cloning site Xho I (not destroyed)
  Sequencing primers: 5′ EGFP-C
Terms and licenses: Academic/Nonprofit Terms; Industry Terms: Not Available to Industry
How to cite: pWay21-MKP-1L17A was a gift from Anton Bennett (Addgene plasmid # 13477 ; http://n2t.net/addgene:13477 ; RRID:Addgene_13477)
