[The description below was written by a language model from this plasmid's Addgene catalogue record.]
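Description:
pWay21-MKP-1L17A is a mammalian expression plasmid built on the pWay21 EGFP backbone (about 5.8 kb without insert). It is propagated in E. coli under ampicillin selection. The record does not state the promoter driving expression, the origin of replication, the copy number, or any mammalian selection marker, and no feature table is available to fill in these details.

The payload is an approximately 1.1 kb insert encoding full-length mouse MAP kinase phosphatase 1 (MKP-1, the product of the Dusp1 gene), cloned between SmaI and XhoI sites, both of which were preserved. The backbone supplies EGFP upstream of the cloning site, so the protein is produced as an N-terminal EGFP fusion that can be followed by fluorescence in transfected cells. The coding sequence carries a single point mutation that changes leucine 17 to alanine, which places the substitution in the noncatalytic amino-terminal region of the phosphatase.

MKP-1 is a dual-specificity phosphatase that dephosphorylates and inactivates MAP kinases. The associated study examined how its noncatalytic amino terminus directs nuclear targeting and influences serum response element-dependent transcription. In that context, this construct is suited to comparing the subcellular localization of the EGFP-tagged L17A mutant with wild-type MKP-1, and to testing how the altered residue affects downstream transcriptional regulation in mammalian cells. The record itself does not describe the specific phenotype of the mutant.
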