>Addgene plasmid #13477 | pWay21-MKP-1L17A | addgene partial sequence | sequence record 36807 | EGFP-C 5'-CATGGTCCTGCTGGAGTTCGTG-3'
TCTGGATGAGAGCTGTACAGGGTGGCGGGCCCGGGATGGTGATGGAGGTGGGCATCCTGGACGCCGGGGG
GCTGCGCGCGCTGGCGCGAGAGGGCGCCGCGCAGTGCCTGTTGTTGGATTGTCGCTCCTTCTTCGCTTTC
AACGCCGGCCACATCGCGGGCTCAGTGAACGTGCGCTTCAGCACCATCGTGCGGCGCCGCGCCAAGGGCG
CCATGGGCCTGGAGCATATCGTGCCCAACGCTGAACTGCGTGGCCGCCTGCTGGCCGGAGCCTACCACGC
CGTGGTGCTGCTGGACGAACGCAGCGCCTCCCTGGACGGCGCCAAGCGCGACGGCACCCTGGCCCTGGCC
GCGGGCGCGCTCTGCCGAGAGGCGCGCTCCACTCAAGTCTTCTTTCTCCAAGGAGGATATGAAGCGTTTT
CGGCTTCCTGCCCTGAGCTGTGCAGCAAACAGTCCACCCCCACGGGGCTCAGCCTCCCCCTGAGTACTAG
TGTGCCTGACAGTGCAGAATCCGGATGCAGCTCCTGTAGTACCCCTCTCTACGATCAGGGGGGCCCAGTG
GAGATCCTGTCCTTCCTGTACCTGGGCAGTGCCTATCACGCTTCTCGGAAGGATATGCTTGACGCCTTGG
GCATCACCGCCTTGATCAACGTCTCAGCCAATTGTCCTAACCACTTTGAGGGTCACTACCAGTACAAGAG
CATCCCTGTGGAGGACAACCACAAGGCAGACATCAGCTCCTGGTTCAACGAGGCTATTGACTTCATAGAC
TCCATCAAGGATGCTGGAGGGAGAGTGTTTGTTCATTGCCAGGCCGGCATCTCCCGGTCAGCCACCATCT
GCCTTGCTTACCTCATGAGGACTAACCGGGTAAAGCTGGACGAGGCCTTTGAGTTTGTGAAGCAGAAGCG
GA
